>Addgene plasmid #109689 | p3E-rab32a | depositor full sequence | sequence record 206626 | Full Sequence
CTTTCCTGCGTTATCCCCTGATTCTGTGGATAACCGTATTACCGCCTTTGAGTGAGCTGATACCGCTCGC
CGCAGCCGAACGACCGAGCGCAGCGAGTCAGTGAGCGAGGAAGCGGAAGAGCGCCCAATACGCAAACCGC
CTCTCCCCGCGCGTTGGCCGATTCATTAATGCAGCTGGCACGACAGGTTTCCCGACTGGAAAGCGGGCAG
TGAGCGCAACGCAATTAATACGCGTACCGCTAGCCAGGAAGAGTTTGTAGAAACGCAAAAAGGCCATCCG
TCAGGATGGCCTTCTGCTTAGTTTGATGCCTGGCAGTTTATGGCGGGCGTCCTGCCCGCCACCCTCCGGG
CCGTTGCTTCACAACGTTCAAATCCGCTCCCGGCGGATTTGTCCTACTCAGGAGAGCGTTCACCGACAAA
CAACAGATAAAACGAAAGGCCCAGTCTTCCGACTGAGCCTTTCGTTTTATTTGATGCCTGGCAGTTCCCT
ACTCTCGCGTTAACGCTAGCATGGATGTTTTCCCAGTCACGACGTTGTAAAACGACGGCCAGTCTTAAGC
TCGGGCCCTGCAGCTCTAGAGCTCGAATTCTACAGGTCACTAATACCATCTAAGTAGTTGGTTCATAGTG
ACTGCATATGTTGTGTTTTACAGTATTATGTAGTCTGTTTTTTATGCAAAATCTAATTTAATATATTGAT
ATTTATATCATTTTACGTTTCTCGTTCAACTTTCTTGTACAAAGTGGTGGCAGGCGGGTCCGTGTCGGAG
TGTAAGGAGTATCTGTTTAAAGTTTTGGTTATCGGGGAACTTGGTGTGGGAAAGACTAGCATCATCAAGC
GATATGTTCACCAGCTCTTCTCGCAACACTACAGAGCGACCATAGGCGTGGATTTTGCTCTCAAAGTCCT
AAACTGGGACAGCAAAACACTAGTACGACTACAGCTGTGGGACATCGCAGGTCAGGAGCGCTTTGGAAAC
ATGACCAGAGTTTACTACAAAGAGGCAGTGGGTGCATTTATTGTGTTTGACATTACTCGAGGCTCCACGT
TTGAGGCTGTTTCAAAATGGAAGCATGATTTGGATACCAAGGTGAAACTGGCCAATGGCAATCCTATACC
TTCAGTCCTTCTGGCCAATAAATGCGACCAGAAGAAAGACGGATCCAACAATTCCTCACTCATGGACAAC
TTCTGCAAGGAGGCTGGCTTTTTGGGTTGGTTTGAAACATCAGCCAAGGAGAACATCAACGTGGACGAGG
CTGCCCGGTTCTTGGTGGAGAACATCCTTCTCAATGATAAAGGTCTTCCGTACGAAGAGAACAATGGTGA
CAAGATTAAACTAGACCAACAAACTGCTCCTGCTGAGAGCAAGTCAGGTTGCTGCTAGCAACTTTATTAT
ACAAAGTTGGCATTATAAAAAAGCATTGCTTATCAATTTGTTGCAACGAACAGGTCACTATCAGTCAAAA
TAAAATCATTATTTGGAGCTCCATGGTAGCGTTAACGCGGCCGCGATATCCCCTATAGTGAGTCGTATTA
CATGGTCATAGCTGTTTCCTGGCAGCTCTGGCCCGTGTCTCAAAATCTCTGATGTTACATTGCACAAGAT
AAAAATATATCATCATGAACAATAAAACTGTCTGCTTACATAAACAGTAATACAAGGGGTGTTATGAGCC
ATATTCAACGGGAAACGTCGAGGCCGCGATTAAATTCCAACATGGATGCTGATTTATATGGGTATAAATG
GGCTCGCGATAATGTCGGGCAATCAGGTGCGACAATCTATCGCTTGTATGGGAAGCCCGATGCGCCAGAG
TTGTTTCTGAAACATGGCAAAGGTAGCGTTGCCAATGATGTTACAGATGAGATGGTCAGACTAAACTGGC
TGACGGAATTTATGCCTCTTCCGACCATCAAGCATTTTATCCGTACTCCTGATGATGCATGGTTACTCAC
CACTGCGATCCCCGGAAAAACAGCATTCCAGGTATTAGAAGAATATCCTGATTCAGGTGAAAATATTGTT
GATGCGCTGGCAGTGTTCCTGCGCCGGTTGCATTCGATTCCTGTTTGTAATTGTCCTTTTAACAGCGATC
GCGTATTTCGTCTCGCTCAGGCGCAATCACGAATGAATAACGGTTTGGTTGATGCGAGTGATTTTGATGA
CGAGCGTAATGGCTGGCCTGTTGAACAAGTCTGGAAAGAAATGCATAAACTTTTGCCATTCTCACCGGAT
TCAGTCGTCACTCATGGTGATTTCTCACTTGATAACCTTATTTTTGACGAGGGGAAATTAATAGGTTGTA
TTGATGTTGGACGAGTCGGAATCGCAGACCGATACCAGGATCTTGCCATCCTATGGAACTGCCTCGGTGA
GTTTTCTCCTTCATTACAGAAACGGCTTTTTCAAAAATATGGTATTGATAATCCTGATATGAATAAATTG
CAGTTTCATTTGATGCTCGATGAGTTTTTCTAATCAGAATTGGTTAATTGGTTGTAACACTGGCAGAGCA
TTACGCTGACTTGACGGGACGGCGCAAGCTCATGACCAAAATCCCTTAACGTGAGTTACGCGTCGTTCCA
CTGAGCGTCAGACCCCGTAGAAAAGATCAAAGGATCTTCTTGAGATCCTTTTTTTCTGCGCGTAATCTGC
TGCTTGCAAACAAAAAAACCACCGCTACCAGCGGTGGTTTGTTTGCCGGATCAAGAGCTACCAACTCTTT
TTCCGAAGGTAACTGGCTTCAGCAGAGCGCAGATACCAAATACTGTCCTTCTAGTGTAGCCGTAGTTAGG
CCACCACTTCAAGAACTCTGTAGCACCGCCTACATACCTCGCTCTGCTAATCCTGTTACCAGTGGCTGCT
GCCAGTGGCGATAAGTCGTGTCTTACCGGGTTGGACTCAAGACGATAGTTACCGGATAAGGCGCAGCGGT
CGGGCTGAACGGGGGGTTCGTGCACACAGCCCAGCTTGGAGCGAACGACCTACACCGAACTGAGATACCT
ACAGCGTGAGCATTGAGAAAGCGCCACGCTTCCCGAAGGGAGAAAGGCGGACAGGTATCCGGTAAGCGGC
AGGGTCGGAACAGGAGAGCGCACGAGGGAGCTTCCAGGGGGAAACGCCTGGTATCTTTATAGTCCTGTCG
GGTTTCGCCACCTCTGACTTGAGCGTCGATTTTTGTGATGCTCGTCAGGGGGGCGGAGCCTATGGAAAAA
CGCCAGCAACGCGGCCTTTTTACGGTTCCTGGCCTTTTGCTGGCCTTTTGCTCACATGTT
Features (pLannotate 1.2.2; 11 found; start..end, strand, type, name):
    121..213     +  CDS            lacI (fragment): lac repressor; lacI; The lac repressor binds to the lac operator to inhibit transcription in E. coli. This inhibition can be relieved by adding lactose or isopropyl-β-D-thiogalactopyranoside (IPTG).
    268..295     -  terminator     rrnB T2 terminator: transcription terminator T2 from the E. coli rrnB gene
    427..470     +  terminator     rrnB T1 terminator: Escherichia coli rrnB; transcription terminator T1 from the E. coli rrnB gene
    517..553     -  CDS            lacZα (fragment): LacZα fragment of β-galactosidase; lacZ fragment
    624..748     -  protein_bind   attR2: mutant version of attR; recombination site for the Gateway® LR reaction LR Clonase™
    768..1385    +  CDS            RAB32 (fragment): RAB32_HUMAN - Experimental evidence at protein level: Swiss-Prot protein existence level 1. Acts as an A-kinase anchoring protein by binding to the type II regulatory subunit of protein kinase A and anchoring it to the mitochondrion. Also involved in synchronization of mitochondrial fission (PubMed:12186851). Plays a role in the maturation of phagosomes that engulf pathogens, such as S.aureus and M.tuberculosis (PubMed:21255211). Plays an important role in the control of melanin production and melanosome biogenesis (PubMed:23084991). In concert with RAB38, regulates the proper trafficking of m
   1389..1409    -  protein_bind   attB3: mutant version of attB; core recombination site for the Gateway® BP reaction BP Clonase™
   1400..1485    -  protein_bind   attL1 (fragment): mutant version of attL; recombination site for the Gateway® LR reaction LR Clonase™
   1522..1540    -  promoter       T7 promoter: promoter for bacteriophage T7 RNA polymerase
   1674..2483    +  CDS            KanR: aminoglycoside phosphotransferase; aph(3')-Ia; confers resistance to kanamycin in bacteria or G418 (Geneticin®) in eukaryotes
   2630..3218    +  rep_origin     ori: high-copy-number ColE1/pMB1/pBR322/pUC origin of replication
