>Addgene plasmid #109689 | p3E-rab32a | addgene full sequence | sequence record 223966 | Addgene NGS Result
CATAGTGACTGCATATGTTGTGTTTTACAGTATTATGTAGTCTGTTTTTTATGCAAAATCTAATTTAATA
TATTGATATTTATATCATTTTACGTTTCTCGTTCAACTTTCTTGTACAAAGTGGTGGCAGGCGGGTCCGT
GTCGGAGTGTAAGGAGTATCTGTTTAAAGTTTTGGTTATCGGGGAACTTGGTGTGGGAAAGACTAGCATC
ATCAAGCGATATGTTCACCAGCTCTTCTCGCAACACTACAGAGCGACCATAGGCGTGGATTTTGCTCTCA
AAGTCCTAAACTGGGACAGCAAAACACTAGTACGACTACAGCTGTGGGACATCGCAGGTCAGGAGCGCTT
TGGAAACATGACCAGAGTTTACTACAAAGAGGCAGTGGGTGCATTTATTGTGTTTGACATTACTCGAGGC
TCCACGTTTGAGGCTGTTTCAAAATGGAAGCATGATTTGGATACCAAGGTGAAACTGGCCAATGGCAATC
CTATACCTTCAGTCCTTCTGGCCAATAAATGCGACCAGAAGAAAGACGGATCCAACAATTCCTCACTCAT
GGACAACTTCTGCAAGGAGGCTGGCTTTTTGGGTTGGTTTGAAACATCAGCCAAGGAGAACATCAACGTG
GACGAGGCTGCCCGGTTCTTGGTGGAGAACATCCTTCTCAATGATAAAGGTCTTCCGTACGAAGAGAACA
ATGGTGACAAGATTAAACTAGACCAACAAACTGCTCCTGCTGAGAGCAAGTCAGGTTGCTGCTAGCAACT
TTATTATACAAAGTTGGCATTATAAAAAAGCATTGCTTATCAATTTGTTGCAACGAACAGGTCACTATCA
GTCAAAATAAAATCATTATTTGGAGCTCCATGGTAGCGTTAACGCGGCCGCGATATCCCCTATAGTGAGT
CGTATTACATGGTCATAGCTGTTTCCTGGCAGCTCTGGCCCGTGTCTCAAAATCTCTGATGTTACATTGC
ACAAGATAAAAATATATCATCATGAACAATAAAACTGTCTGCTTACATAAACAGTAATACAAGGGGTGTT
ATGAGCCATATTCAACGGGAAACGTCGAGGCCGCGATTAAATTCCAACATGGATGCTGATTTATATGGGT
ATAAATGGGCTCGCGATAATGTCGGGCAATCAGGTGCGACAATCTATCGCTTGTATGGGAAGCCCGATGC
GCCAGAGTTGTTTCTGAAACATGGCAAAGGTAGCGTTGCCAATGATGTTACAGATGAGATGGTCAGACTA
AACTGGCTGACGGAATTTATGCCTCTTCCGACCATCAAGCATTTTATCCGTACTCCTGATGATGCATGGT
TACTCACCACTGCGATCCCCGGAAAAACAGCATTCCAGGTATTAGAAGAATATCCTGATTCAGGTGAAAA
TATTGTTGATGCGCTGGCAGTGTTCCTGCGCCGGTTGCATTCGATTCCTGTTTGTAATTGTCCTTTTAAC
AGCGATCGCGTATTTCGTCTCGCTCAGGCGCAATCACGAATGAATAACGGTTTGGTTGATGCGAGTGATT
TTGATGACGAGCGTAATGGCTGGCCTGTTGAACAAGTCTGGAAAGAAATGCATAAACTTTTGCCATTCTC
ACCGGATTCAGTCGTCACTCATGGTGATTTCTCACTTGATAACCTTATTTTTGACGAGGGGAAATTAATA
GGTTGTATTGATGTTGGACGAGTCGGAATCGCAGACCGATACCAGGATCTTGCCATCCTATGGAACTGCC
TCGGTGAGTTTTCTCCTTCATTACAGAAACGGCTTTTTCAAAAATATGGTATTGATAATCCTGATATGAA
TAAATTGCAGTTTCATTTGATGCTCGATGAGTTTTTCTAATCAGAATTGGTTAATTGGTTGTAACACTGG
CAGAGCATTACGCTGACTTGACGGGACGGCGCAAGCTCATGACCAAAATCCCTTAACGTGAGTTACGCGT
CGTTCCACTGAGCGTCAGACCCCGTAGAAAAGATCAAAGGATCTTCTTGAGATCCTTTTTTTCTGCGCGT
AATCTGCTGCTTGCAAACAAAAAAACCACCGCTACCAGCGGTGGTTTGTTTGCCGGATCAAGAGCTACCA
ACTCTTTTTCCGAAGGTAACTGGCTTCAGCAGAGCGCAGATACCAAATACTGTTCTTCTAGTGTAGCCGT
AGTTAGGCCACCACTTCAAGAACTCTGTAGCACCGCCTACATACCTCGCTCTGCTAATCCTGTTACCAGT
GGCTGCTGCCAGTGGCGATAAGTCGTGTCTTACCGGGTTGGACTCAAGACGATAGTTACCGGATAAGGCG
CAGCGGTCGGGCTGAACGGGGGGTTCGTGCACACAGCCCAGCTTGGAGCGAACGACCTACACCGAACTGA
GATACCTACAGCGTGAGCTATGAGAAAGCGCCACGCTTCCCGAAGGGAGAAAGGCGGACAGGTATCCGGT
AAGCGGCAGGGTCGGAACAGGAGAGCGCACGAGGGAGCTTCCAGGGGGAAACGCCTGGTATCTTTATAGT
CCTGTCGGGTTTCGCCACCTCTGACTTGAGCGTCGATTTTTGTGATGCTCGTCAGGGGGGCGGAGCCTAT
GGAAAAACGCCAGCAACGCGGCCTTTTTACGGTTCCTGGCCTTTTGCTGGCCTTTTGCTCACATGTTCTT
TCCTGCGTTATCCCCTGATTCTGTGGATAACCGTATTACCGCCTTTGAGTGAGCTGATACCGCTCGCCGC
AGCCGAACGACCGAGCGCAGCGAGTCAGTGAGCGAGGAAGCGGAAGAGCGCCCAATACGCAAACCGCCTC
TCCCCGCGCGTTGGCCGATTCATTAATGCAGCTGGCACGACAGGTTTCCCGACTGGAAAGCGGGCAGTGA
GCGCAACGCAATTAATACGCGTACCGCTAGCCAGGAAGAGTTTGTAGAAACGCAAAAAGGCCATCCGTCA
GGATGGCCTTCTGCTTAGTTTGATGCCTGGCAGTTTATGGCGGGCGTCCTGCCCGCCACCCTCCGGGCCG
TTGCTTCACAACGTTCAAATCCGCTCCCGGCGGATTTGTCCTACTCAGGAGAGCGTTCACCGACAAACAA
CAGATAAAACGAAAGGCCCAGTCTTCCGACTGAGCCTTTCGTTTTATTTGATGCCTGGCAGTTCCCTACT
CTCGCGTTAACGCTAGCATGGATGTTTTCCCAGTCACGACGTTGTAAAACGACGGCCAGTCTTAAGCTCG
GGCCCTGCAGCTCTAGAGCTCGAATTCTACAGGTCACTAATACCATCTAAGTAGTTGGTT
Features (pLannotate 1.2.2; 12 found; start..end, strand, type, name):
      1..125     -  protein_bind   attR2: mutant version of attR; recombination site for the Gateway® LR reaction LR Clonase™
    145..762     +  CDS            RAB32 (fragment): RAB32_HUMAN - Experimental evidence at protein level: Swiss-Prot protein existence level 1. Acts as an A-kinase anchoring protein by binding to the type II regulatory subunit of protein kinase A and anchoring it to the mitochondrion. Also involved in synchronization of mitochondrial fission (PubMed:12186851). Plays a role in the maturation of phagosomes that engulf pathogens, such as S.aureus and M.tuberculosis (PubMed:21255211). Plays an important role in the control of melanin production and melanosome biogenesis (PubMed:23084991). In concert with RAB38, regulates the proper trafficking of m
    766..786     -  protein_bind   attB3: mutant version of attB; core recombination site for the Gateway® BP reaction BP Clonase™
    777..862     -  protein_bind   attL1 (fragment): mutant version of attL; recombination site for the Gateway® LR reaction LR Clonase™
    899..917     -  promoter       T7 promoter: promoter for bacteriophage T7 RNA polymerase
   1051..1860    +  CDS            KanR: aminoglycoside phosphotransferase; aph(3')-Ia; confers resistance to kanamycin in bacteria or G418 (Geneticin®) in eukaryotes
   2007..2595    +  rep_origin     ori: high-copy-number ColE1/pMB1/pBR322/pUC origin of replication
   2778..2870    +  CDS            lacI (fragment): lac repressor; lacI; The lac repressor binds to the lac operator to inhibit transcription in E. coli. This inhibition can be relieved by adding lactose or isopropyl-β-D-thiogalactopyranoside (IPTG).
   2925..2952    -  terminator     rrnB T2 terminator: transcription terminator T2 from the E. coli rrnB gene
   3084..3127    +  terminator     rrnB T1 terminator: Escherichia coli rrnB; transcription terminator T1 from the E. coli rrnB gene
   3174..3210    -  CDS            lacZα (fragment): LacZα fragment of β-galactosidase; lacZ fragment
   3248..3277    -  protein_bind   attP2 (fragment): mutant version of attP; recombination site for the Gateway® BP reaction BP Clonase™
