[The description below was written by a language model from this plasmid's Addgene catalogue record and pLannotate feature annotations shown in this document.]
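Description:
p3E-rab32a is a 3' entry clone for multisite Gateway assembly, built by recombining the zebrafish (Danio rerio) rab32a coding sequence into the pDONR P2R-P3 donor backbone. It is a small (about 3.3 kb) bacterial shuttle plasmid with no expression machinery of its own for vertebrate cells. It replicates at high copy from a ColE1/pUC-type origin and is selected with kanamycin through an aph(3')-Ia resistance gene. The remaining backbone features are standard donor-vector remnants: rrnB T1 and T2 terminators that insulate the cloning site from read-through transcription, a T7 promoter next to the insert, and short lacI and lacZα fragments with no functional role.

The insert is a roughly 620 bp open reading frame. The automated annotation labels it as a fragment of human RAB32 by homology, but the catalogue record identifies it as zebrafish rab32a, a Rab-family small GTPase gene. It is flanked by an attR2 site on one side and, on the other, an attL-type site containing the attB3 core. The software calls this second site an attL1 fragment, but in this backbone it would be expected to be attL3. These sites allow an LR reaction to place rab32a in the third position of a three-fragment assembly, downstream of a 5' entry promoter element and a middle entry element, within a destination vector. According to the record, the stated purpose is 3' tagging with rab32a, that is, fusing rab32a downstream of the middle element; the record does not name specific fusion partners, promoters or destination vectors. The two feature tables, from the depositor's sequence and the repository's sequencing result, are the same length and show the same features at different start coordinates.
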