Addgene plasmid #109689: p3E-rab32a
Purpose: Multisite gateway vector for 3' tagging with rab32a
Depositing lab: Rob Parton. Depositing organization: University of Queensland, Institute for Molecular Bioscience. Publication: In vivo cell biological screening identifies an endocytic capture mechanism for T-tubule formation. Hall TE, Martel N, Ariotti N, Xiong Z, Lo HP, Ferguson C, Rae J, Lim YW, Parton RG. Nat Commun. 2020 Jul 24;11(1):3711. doi: 10.1038/s41467-020-17486-w. PubMed 32709891.
Backbone
  Vector backbone: pDONR p2R-p3
  Vector type: Zebrafish plasmids
Growth in bacteria
  Bacterial resistance: Kanamycin, 50 μg/mL
  Growth temperature: 37°C
  Growth strain: DH5alpha
  Copy number: High Copy
Gene/Insert
  Gene/Insert name: rab32a
  Species: D. rerio (zebrafish)
  Entrez Gene: rab32a (a.k.a. cb914, hm:zehn1770, rab32, zgc:110481)
  Cloning method: Gateway Cloning
Terms and licenses: Academic/Nonprofit Terms; Industry Terms: Not Available to Industry
How to cite: p3E-rab32a was a gift from Rob Parton (Addgene plasmid # 109689 ; http://n2t.net/addgene:109689 ; RRID:Addgene_109689)
